>Addgene plasmid #43203 | I-TTAA | depositor partial sequence | sequence record 58468 | I-TTAA sequence 424 bps
CGTCTCCTGACCCCAGAGCAGGTCGTGGCCATTGCCTCGAATGGAGGGGGCAAACAGGCGTTGGAAACCG
TACAACGATTGCTGCCGGTGCTGTGCCAAGCGCACGGACTCACCCCAGAGCAGGTCGTGGCCATTGCCTC
GAATGGAGGGGGCAAACAGGCGTTGGAAACCGTACAACGATTGCTGCCGGTGCTGTGCCAAGCGCACGGC
CTCACCCCAGAGCAGGTCGTGGCAATCGCCTCCAACATTGGCGGGAAACAGGCACTCGAGACTGTCCAGC
GCCTGCTTCCCGTGCTGTGCCAAGCGCACGGATTAACCCCAGAGCAGGTCGTGGCAATCGCCTCCAACAT
TGGCGGGAAACAGGCACTCGAGACTGTCCAGCGCCTGCTTCCCGTGCTGTGCCAAGCGCACGGCTTAAGA
GACG
