>Addgene plasmid #43203 | I-TTAA | addgene partial sequence | sequence record 61980 | M13-F20 5'-TGTAAAACGACGGCCAGT-3'
TGGGCGATTGGGCCCTCTAGATGCATGCTCGAGCGGCCGCCAGTGTGATGGATATCTGCAGAATTCGCCC
TTATATAGATGCCGTCCTAGCGCGTCTCCTGACCCCAGAGCAGGTCGTGGCCATTGCCTCGAATGGAGGG
GGCAAACAGGCGTTGGAAACCGTACAACGATTGCTGCCGGTGCTGTGCCAAGCGCACGGACTCACCCCAG
AGCAGGTCGTGGCCATTGCCTCGAATGGAGGGGGCAAACAGGCGTTGGAAACCGTACAACGATTGCTGCC
GGTGCTGTGCCAAGCGCACGGCCTCACCCCAGAGCAGGTCGTGGCAATCGCCTCCAACATTGGCGGGAAA
CAGGCACTCGAGACTGTCCAGCGCCTGCTTCCCGTGCTGTGCCAAGCGCACGGATTAACCCCAGAGCAGG
TCGTGGCAATCGCCTCCAACATTGGCGGGAAACAGGCACTCGAGACTGTCCAGCGCCTGCTTCCCGTGCT
GTGCCAAGCGCACGGCTTAAGAGACGTGGGCACAGGAAAGATACTTAAGGGCGAATTCCAGCACACTGGC
GGCCGTTACTAGTGGATCCGAGCTCGGTACCAAGCTTGGCGTAATCATGGTCATAGCTGTTTCCTGTGTG
AAATTGTTATCCGCTCACAATTCCACACAACATACGAGCCGGAAGCATAAAGTGTAAAGCCTGGGGTGCC
TAATGAGTGAGCTAACTCACATTAATTGCGTTGCGCTCACTGCCCGCTTTCCAGTCGGGAAACCTGTCGT
GCCAGCTGCATTAATGAATCGGCCAACGCGCGGGGAGAGGCGGTTTGCGTATTGGGCGCTCTTCCGCTTC
CTCGCTCACTGACTCGCTGCGCTCGGTCGTTCGGCTGCGGCGAGCGGTATCAGCTCACTCAAAGGCGGTA
ATACGGTTATCCACAGAATCAGGGGATAACGCAGGAAAGAACATGTGAGCAAAANGCCAGCAAAAGGCCA
GGAACCGTAAAAA
