[The description below was written by a language model from this plasmid's Addgene catalogue record.]
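Description:
I-TTAA is a bacterial cloning plasmid built on the commercial pCRII-TOPO backbone (about 4 kb without insert), into which a 424 bp synthetic insert was placed by TOPO cloning. It is a high-copy plasmid maintained in E. coli and carries both ampicillin and kanamycin resistance, consistent with the dual markers of the pCRII-TOPO vector. The insert sits between the T7 and M13-reverse priming sites, which the record lists for sequencing across the cloned fragment. No feature table is provided, so the exact arrangement of backbone elements around the insert cannot be confirmed beyond what is generally known of this vector family.

The record gives no functional description of the insert beyond its name, synthetic origin and size. The plasmid was deposited in connection with a TALEN genome-editing system developed for generating human stem cell-based disease models. In that context, the name and insert length suggest a pre-assembled TALE repeat module, probably a four-repeat block whose repeat-variable residues recognise the bases T-T-A-A, with the "I" prefix possibly marking its position in an ordered assembly. This reading is an inference, not something the catalogue entry states.

There is no eukaryotic promoter, reporter or expression cassette noted, and the vector type is listed purely as bacterial cloning. The construct is therefore best regarded as a storage and source plasmid for a synthetic building block, from which the fragment would be recovered and combined with others to build full-length TALE arrays for custom nucleases, not as something to be expressed directly in cells.
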