Addgene plasmid #43203: I-TTAA
Depositing lab: Chad Cowan & Kiran Musunuru. Depositing organization: Harvard University. Publication: A TALEN Genome-Editing System for Generating Human Stem Cell-Based Disease Models. Ding Q, Lee YK, Schaefer EA, Peters DT, Veres A, Kim K, Kuperwasser N, Motola DL, Meissner TB, Hendriks WT, Trevisan M, Gupta RM, Moisan A, Banks E, Friesen M, Schinzel RT, Xia F, Tang A, Xia Y, Figueroa E, Wann A, Ahfeldt T, Daheron L, Zhang F, Rubin LL, Peng LF, Chung RT, Musunuru K, Cowan CA. Cell Stem Cell. 2012 Dec 12. pii: S1934-5909(12)00645-5. doi: 10.1016/j.stem.2012.11.011. PubMed 23246482.
Backbone
  Vector backbone: pCRII-TOPO
  Backbone manufacturer: Invitrogen
  Backbone size w/o insert (bp): 3973
  Vector type: Bacterial Cloning
Growth in bacteria
  Bacterial resistance: Ampicillin and Kanamycin, 100 & 50 μg/mL
  Growth temperature: 37°C
  Growth strain: Top10
  Copy number: High Copy
Gene/Insert
  Gene/Insert name: I-TTAA
  Species: Synthetic
  Insert size (bp): 424
  Cloning method: TOPO Cloning
  Sequencing primers: 5′ T7; 3′ M13-rev
Terms and licenses: Academic/Nonprofit Terms; Industry Terms: Not Available to Industry
How to cite: I-TTAA was a gift from Chad Cowan & Kiran Musunuru (Addgene plasmid # 43203 ; http://n2t.net/addgene:43203 ; RRID:Addgene_43203)
